>Addgene plasmid #92313 | WT1 KI gRNA2 | depositor full sequence | sequence record 177857 | WT1 KI gRNA2
GAGGGCCTATTTCCCATGATTCCTTCATATTTGCATATACGATACAAGGCTGTTAGAGAGATAATTGGAA
TTAATTTGACTGTAAACACAAAGATATTAGTACAAAATACGTGACGTAGAAAGTAATAATTTCTTGGGTA
GTTTGCAGTTTTAAAATTATGTTTTAAAATGGACTATCATATGCTTACCGTAACTTGAAAGTATTTCGAT
TTCTTGGCTTTATATATCTTGTGGAAAGGACGAAACACCGGACACTGAACGGTCCCCGAGTTTTAGAGCT
AGAAATAGCAAGTTAAAATAAGGCTAGTCCGTTATCAACTTGAAAAAGTGGCACCGAGTCGGTGCTTTTT
TGTTTTAGAGCTAGAAATAGCAAGTTAAAATAAGGCTAGTCCGTTTTTAGCGCGTGCGCCAATTCTGCAG
ACAAATGGCTCTAGAGGTACCCGTTACATAACTTACGGTAAATGGCCCGCCTGGCTGACCGCCCAACGAC
CCCCGCCCATTGACGTCAATAGTAACGCCAATAGGGACTTTCCATTGACGTCAATGGGTGGAGTATTTAC
GGTAAACTGCCCACTTGGCAGTACATCAAGTGTATCATATGCCAAGTACGCCCCCTATTGACGTCAATGA
CGGTAAATGGCCCGCCTGGCATTGTGCCCAGTACATGACCTTATGGGACTTTCCTACTTGGCAGTACATC
TACGTATTAGTCATCGCTATTACCATGGTCGAGGTGAGCCCCACGTTCTGCTTCACTCTCCCCATCTCCC
CCCCCTCCCCACCCCCAATTTTGTATTTATTTATTTTTTAATTATTTTGTGCAGCGATGGGGGCGGGGGG
GGGGGGGGGGCGCGCGCCAGGCGGGGCGGGGCGGGGCGAGGGGCGGGGCGGGGCGAGGCGGAGAGGTGCG
GCGGCAGCCAATCAGAGCGGCGCGCTCCGAAAGTTTCCTTTTATGGCGAGGCGGCGGCGGCGGCGGCCCT
ATAAAAAGCGAAGCGCGCGGCGGGCGGGAGTCGCTGCGACGCTGCCTTCGCCCCGTGCCCCGCTCCGCCG
CCGCCTCGCGCCGCCCGCCCCGGCTCTGACTGACCGCGTTACTCCCACAGGTGAGCGGGCGGGACGGCCC
TTCTCCTCCGGGCTGTAATTAGCTGAGCAAGAGGTAAGGGTTTAAGGGATGGTTGGTTGGTGGGGTATTA
ATGTTTAATTACCTGGAGCACCTGCCTGAAATCACTTTTTTTCAGGTTGGACCGGTGCCACCATGGACTA
TAAGGACCACGACGGAGACTACAAGGATCATGATATTGATTACAAAGACGATGACGATAAGATGGCCCCA
AAGAAGAAGCGGAAGGTCGGTATCCACGGAGTCCCAGCAGCCGACAAGAAGTACAGCATCGGCCTGGACA
TCGGCACCAACTCTGTGGGCTGGGCCGTGATCACCGACGAGTACAAGGTGCCCAGCAAGAAATTCAAGGT
GCTGGGCAACACCGACCGGCACAGCATCAAGAAGAACCTGATCGGAGCCCTGCTGTTCGACAGCGGCGAA
ACAGCCGAGGCCACCCGGCTGAAGAGAACCGCCAGAAGAAGATACACCAGACGGAAGAACCGGATCTGCT
ATCTGCAAGAGATCTTCAGCAACGAGATGGCCAAGGTGGACGACAGCTTCTTCCACAGACTGGAAGAGTC
CTTCCTGGTGGAAGAGGATAAGAAGCACGAGCGGCACCCCATCTTCGGCAACATCGTGGACGAGGTGGCC
TACCACGAGAAGTACCCCACCATCTACCACCTGAGAAAGAAACTGGTGGACAGCACCGACAAGGCCGACC
TGCGGCTGATCTATCTGGCCCTGGCCCACATGATCAAGTTCCGGGGCCACTTCCTGATCGAGGGCGACCT
GAACCCCGACAACAGCGACGTGGACAAGCTGTTCATCCAGCTGGTGCAGACCTACAACCAGCTGTTCGAG
GAAAACCCCATCAACGCCAGCGGCGTGGACGCCAAGGCCATCCTGTCTGCCAGACTGAGCAAGAGCAGAC
GGCTGGAAAATCTGATCGCCCAGCTGCCCGGCGAGAAGAAGAATGGCCTGTTCGGAAACCTGATTGCCCT
GAGCCTGGGCCTGACCCCCAACTTCAAGAGCAACTTCGACCTGGCCGAGGATGCCAAACTGCAGCTGAGC
AAGGACACCTACGACGACGACCTGGACAACCTGCTGGCCCAGATCGGCGACCAGTACGCCGACCTGTTTC
TGGCCGCCAAGAACCTGTCCGACGCCATCCTGCTGAGCGACATCCTGAGAGTGAACACCGAGATCACCAA
GGCCCCCCTGAGCGCCTCTATGATCAAGAGATACGACGAGCACCACCAGGACCTGACCCTGCTGAAAGCT
CTCGTGCGGCAGCAGCTGCCTGAGAAGTACAAAGAGATTTTCTTCGACCAGAGCAAGAACGGCTACGCCG
GCTACATTGACGGCGGAGCCAGCCAGGAAGAGTTCTACAAGTTCATCAAGCCCATCCTGGAAAAGATGGA
CGGCACCGAGGAACTGCTCGTGAAGCTGAACAGAGAGGACCTGCTGCGGAAGCAGCGGACCTTCGACAAC
GGCAGCATCCCCCACCAGATCCACCTGGGAGAGCTGCACGCCATTCTGCGGCGGCAGGAAGATTTTTACC
CATTCCTGAAGGACAACCGGGAAAAGATCGAGAAGATCCTGACCTTCCGCATCCCCTACTACGTGGGCCC
TCTGGCCAGGGGAAACAGCAGATTCGCCTGGATGACCAGAAAGAGCGAGGAAACCATCACCCCCTGGAAC
TTCGAGGAAGTGGTGGACAAGGGCGCTTCCGCCCAGAGCTTCATCGAGCGGATGACCAACTTCGATAAGA
ACCTGCCCAACGAGAAGGTGCTGCCCAAGCACAGCCTGCTGTACGAGTACTTCACCGTGTATAACGAGCT
GACCAAAGTGAAATACGTGACCGAGGGAATGAGAAAGCCCGCCTTCCTGAGCGGCGAGCAGAAAAAGGCC
ATCGTGGACCTGCTGTTCAAGACCAACCGGAAAGTGACCGTGAAGCAGCTGAAAGAGGACTACTTCAAGA
AAATCGAGTGCTTCGACTCCGTGGAAATCTCCGGCGTGGAAGATCGGTTCAACGCCTCCCTGGGCACATA
CCACGATCTGCTGAAAATTATCAAGGACAAGGACTTCCTGGACAATGAGGAAAACGAGGACATTCTGGAA
GATATCGTGCTGACCCTGACACTGTTTGAGGACAGAGAGATGATCGAGGAACGGCTGAAAACCTATGCCC
ACCTGTTCGACGACAAAGTGATGAAGCAGCTGAAGCGGCGGAGATACACCGGCTGGGGCAGGCTGAGCCG
GAAGCTGATCAACGGCATCCGGGACAAGCAGTCCGGCAAGACAATCCTGGATTTCCTGAAGTCCGACGGC
TTCGCCAACAGAAACTTCATGCAGCTGATCCACGACGACAGCCTGACCTTTAAAGAGGACATCCAGAAAG
CCCAGGTGTCCGGCCAGGGCGATAGCCTGCACGAGCACATTGCCAATCTGGCCGGCAGCCCCGCCATTAA
GAAGGGCATCCTGCAGACAGTGAAGGTGGTGGACGAGCTCGTGAAAGTGATGGGCCGGCACAAGCCCGAG
AACATCGTGATCGAAATGGCCAGAGAGAACCAGACCACCCAGAAGGGACAGAAGAACAGCCGCGAGAGAA
TGAAGCGGATCGAAGAGGGCATCAAAGAGCTGGGCAGCCAGATCCTGAAAGAACACCCCGTGGAAAACAC
CCAGCTGCAGAACGAGAAGCTGTACCTGTACTACCTGCAGAATGGGCGGGATATGTACGTGGACCAGGAA
CTGGACATCAACCGGCTGTCCGACTACGATGTGGACCATATCGTGCCTCAGAGCTTTCTGAAGGACGACT
CCATCGACAACAAGGTGCTGACCAGAAGCGACAAGAACCGGGGCAAGAGCGACAACGTGCCCTCCGAAGA
GGTCGTGAAGAAGATGAAGAACTACTGGCGGCAGCTGCTGAACGCCAAGCTGATTACCCAGAGAAAGTTC
GACAATCTGACCAAGGCCGAGAGAGGCGGCCTGAGCGAACTGGATAAGGCCGGCTTCATCAAGAGACAGC
TGGTGGAAACCCGGCAGATCACAAAGCACGTGGCACAGATCCTGGACTCCCGGATGAACACTAAGTACGA
CGAGAATGACAAGCTGATCCGGGAAGTGAAAGTGATCACCCTGAAGTCCAAGCTGGTGTCCGATTTCCGG
AAGGATTTCCAGTTTTACAAAGTGCGCGAGATCAACAACTACCACCACGCCCACGACGCCTACCTGAACG
CCGTCGTGGGAACCGCCCTGATCAAAAAGTACCCTAAGCTGGAAAGCGAGTTCGTGTACGGCGACTACAA
GGTGTACGACGTGCGGAAGATGATCGCCAAGAGCGAGCAGGAAATCGGCAAGGCTACCGCCAAGTACTTC
TTCTACAGCAACATCATGAACTTTTTCAAGACCGAGATTACCCTGGCCAACGGCGAGATCCGGAAGCGGC
CTCTGATCGAGACAAACGGCGAAACCGGGGAGATCGTGTGGGATAAGGGCCGGGATTTTGCCACCGTGCG
GAAAGTGCTGAGCATGCCCCAAGTGAATATCGTGAAAAAGACCGAGGTGCAGACAGGCGGCTTCAGCAAA
GAGTCTATCCTGCCCAAGAGGAACAGCGATAAGCTGATCGCCAGAAAGAAGGACTGGGACCCTAAGAAGT
ACGGCGGCTTCGACAGCCCCACCGTGGCCTATTCTGTGCTGGTGGTGGCCAAAGTGGAAAAGGGCAAGTC
CAAGAAACTGAAGAGTGTGAAAGAGCTGCTGGGGATCACCATCATGGAAAGAAGCAGCTTCGAGAAGAAT
CCCATCGACTTTCTGGAAGCCAAGGGCTACAAAGAAGTGAAAAAGGACCTGATCATCAAGCTGCCTAAGT
ACTCCCTGTTCGAGCTGGAAAACGGCCGGAAGAGAATGCTGGCCTCTGCCGGCGAACTGCAGAAGGGAAA
CGAACTGGCCCTGCCCTCCAAATATGTGAACTTCCTGTACCTGGCCAGCCACTATGAGAAGCTGAAGGGC
TCCCCCGAGGATAATGAGCAGAAACAGCTGTTTGTGGAACAGCACAAGCACTACCTGGACGAGATCATCG
AGCAGATCAGCGAGTTCTCCAAGAGAGTGATCCTGGCCGACGCTAATCTGGACAAAGTGCTGTCCGCCTA
CAACAAGCACCGGGATAAGCCCATCAGAGAGCAGGCCGAGAATATCATCCACCTGTTTACCCTGACCAAT
CTGGGAGCCCCTGCCGCCTTCAAGTACTTTGACACCACCATCGACCGGAAGAGGTACACCAGCACCAAAG
AGGTGCTGGACGCCACCCTGATCCACCAGAGCATCACCGGCCTGTACGAGACACGGATCGACCTGTCTCA
GCTGGGAGGCGACAAAAGGCCGGCGGCCACGAAAAAGGCCGGCCAGGCAAAAAAGAAAAAGGAATTCGGC
AGTGGAGAGGGCAGAGGAAGTCTGCTAACATGCGGTGACGTCGAGGAGAATCCTGGCCCAGTGAGCAAGG
GCGAGGAGCTGTTCACCGGGGTGGTGCCCATCCTGGTCGAGCTGGACGGCGACGTAAACGGCCACAAGTT
CAGCGTGTCCGGCGAGGGCGAGGGCGATGCCACCTACGGCAAGCTGACCCTGAAGTTCATCTGCACCACC
GGCAAGCTGCCCGTGCCCTGGCCCACCCTCGTGACCACCCTGACCTACGGCGTGCAGTGCTTCAGCCGCT
ACCCCGACCACATGAAGCAGCACGACTTCTTCAAGTCCGCCATGCCCGAAGGCTACGTCCAGGAGCGCAC
CATCTTCTTCAAGGACGACGGCAACTACAAGACCCGCGCCGAGGTGAAGTTCGAGGGCGACACCCTGGTG
AACCGCATCGAGCTGAAGGGCATCGACTTCAAGGAGGACGGCAACATCCTGGGGCACAAGCTGGAGTACA
ACTACAACAGCCACAACGTCTATATCATGGCCGACAAGCAGAAGAACGGCATCAAGGTGAACTTCAAGAT
CCGCCACAACATCGAGGACGGCAGCGTGCAGCTCGCCGACCACTACCAGCAGAACACCCCCATCGGCGAC
GGCCCCGTGCTGCTGCCCGACAACCACTACCTGAGCACCCAGTCCGCCCTGAGCAAAGACCCCAACGAGA
AGCGCGATCACATGGTCCTGCTGGAGTTCGTGACCGCCGCCGGGATCACTCTCGGCATGGACGAGCTGTA
CAAGGAATTCTAACTAGAGCTCGCTGATCAGCCTCGACTGTGCCTTCTAGTTGCCAGCCATCTGTTGTTT
GCCCCTCCCCCGTGCCTTCCTTGACCCTGGAAGGTGCCACTCCCACTGTCCTTTCCTAATAAAATGAGGA
AATTGCATCGCATTGTCTGAGTAGGTGTCATTCTATTCTGGGGGGTGGGGTGGGGCAGGACAGCAAGGGG
GAGGATTGGGAAGAGAATAGCAGGCATGCTGGGGAGCGGCCGCAGGAACCCCTAGTGATGGAGTTGGCCA
CTCCCTCTCTGCGCGCTCGCTCGCTCACTGAGGCCGGGCGACCAAAGGTCGCCCGACGCCCGGGCTTTGC
CCGGGCGGCCTCAGTGAGCGAGCGAGCGCGCAGCTGCCTGCAGGGGCGCCTGATGCGGTATTTTCTCCTT
ACGCATCTGTGCGGTATTTCACACCGCATA
[142 nt withheld, positions 6751-6892]
C
[141 nt withheld, positions 6894-7034]
CCTTTGACGTTGGAGTCCACGTTCTTT
[37 nt withheld, positions 7062-7098]
ACCCTATCTCGGGCTATTCTTTTGATTTATAAGGGATTTTGCCGATTTCGGCCTATTGGTTAAAAAATGA
GCTGATTTAACAAAAATTTAACGCGAATTTTAACAAAATATTAACGTTTACAATTTTATGGTGCACTCTC
AGTACAATCTGCTCTGATGCCGCATAGTTAAGCCAGCCCCGACACCCGCCAACACCCGCTGACGCGCCCT
GACGGGCTTGTCTGCTCCCGGCATCCGCTTACAGACAAGCTGTGACCGTCTCCGGGAGCTGCATGTGTCA
GAGGTTTTCACCGTCATCACCGAAACGCGCGAGACGAAAGGGCCTCGTGATACGCCTATTTTTATAGGTT
AATGTCATGATAATAATGGTTTCTTAGACGTCAGGTGGCACTTTTCGGGGAAATGTGCGCGGAACCCCTA
TTTGTTTATTTTTCTAAATACATTCAAATATGTATCCGCTCATGAGACAATAACCCTGATAAATGCTTCA
ATAATATTGAAAAAGGAAGAGTATGAGTATTCAACATTTCCGTGTCGCCCTTATTCCCTTTTTTGCGGCA
TTTTGCCTTCCTGTTTTTGCTCACCCAGAAACGCTGGTGAAAGTAAAAGATGCTGAAGATCAGTTGGGTG
CACGAGTGGGTTACATCGAACTGGATCTCAACAGCGGTAAGATCCTTGAGAGTTTTCGCCCCGAAGAACG
TTTTCCAATGATGAGCACTTTTAAAGTTCTGCTATGTGGCGCGGTATTATCCCGTATTGACGCCGGGCAA
GAGCAACTCGGTCGCCGCATACACTATTCTCAGAATGACTTGGTTGAGTACTCACCAGTCACAGAAAAGC
ATCTTACGGATGGCATGACAGTAAGAGAATTATGCAGTGCTGCCATAACCATGAGTGATAACACTGCGGC
CAACTTACTTCTGACAACGATCGGAGGACCGAAGGAGCTAACCGCTTTTTTGCACAACATGGGGGATCAT
GTAACTCGCCTTGATCGTTGGGAACCGGAGCTGAATGAAGCCATACCAAACGACGAGCGTGACACCACGA
TGCCTGTAGCAATGGCAACAACGTTGCGCAAACTATTAACTGGCGAACTACTTACTCTAGCTTCCCGGCA
ACAATTAATAGACTGGATGGAGGCGGATAAAGTTGCAGGACCACTTCTGCGCTCGGCCCTTCCGGCTGGC
TGGTTTATTGCTGATAAATCTGGAGCCGGTGAGCGTGGAAGCCGCGGTATCATTGCAGCACTGGGGCCAG
ATGGTAAGCCCTCCCGTATCGTAGTTATCTACACGACGGGGAGTCAGGCAACTATGGATGAACGAAATAG
ACAGATCGCTGAGATAGGTGCCTCACTGATTAAGCATTGGTAACTGTCAGACCAAGTTTACTCATATATA
CTTTAGATTGATTTAAAACTTCATTTTTAATTTAAAAGGATCTAGGTGAAGATCCTTTTTGATAATCTCA
TGACCAAAATCCCTTAACGTGAGTTTTCGTTCCACTGAGCGTCAGACCCCGTAGAAAAGATCAAAGGATC
TTCTTGAGATCCTTTTTTTCTGCGCGTAATCTGCTGCTTGCAAACAAAAAAACCACCGCTACCAGCGGTG
GTTTGTTTGCCGGATCAAGAGCTACCAACTCTTTTTCCGAAGGTAACTGGCTTCAGCAGAGCGCAGATAC
CAAATACTGTCCTTCTAGTGTAGCCGTAGTTAGGCCACCACTTCAAGAACTCTGTAGCACCGCCTACATA
CCTCGCTCTGCTAATCCTGTTACCAGTGGCTGCTGCCAGTGGCGATAAGTCGTGTCTTACCGGGTTGGAC
TCAAGACGATAGTTACCGGATAAGGCGCAGCGGTCGGGCTGAACGGGGGGTTCGTGCACACAGCCCAGCT
TGGAGCGAACGACCTACACCGAACTGAGATACCTACAGCGTGAGCTATGAGAAAGCGCCACGCTTCCCGA
AGGGAGAAAGGCGGACAGGTATCCGGTAAGCGGCAGGGTCGGAACAGGAGAGCGCACGAGGGAGCTTCCA
GGGGGAAACGCCTGGTATCTTTATAGTCCTGTCGGGTTTCGCCACCTCTGACTTGAGCGTCGATTTTTGT
GATGCTCGTCAGGGGGGCGGAGCCTATGGAAAAACGCCAGCAACGCGGCCTTTTTACGGTTCCTGGCCTT
TTGCTGGCCTTTTGCTCACATGT
Features (pLannotate 1.2.2; 19 found; start..end, strand, type, name):
      1..241     +  promoter       U6 promoter: RNA polymerase III promoter for human U6 snRNA
    270..345     +  misc_RNA       gRNA scaffold: guide RNA scaffold for the Streptococcus pyogenes CRISPR/Cas9 system
    352..395     +  misc_RNA       gRNA scaffold (fragment): guide RNA scaffold for the Streptococcus pyogenes CRISPR/Cas9 system
    442..727     +  enhancer       CMV enhancer: human cytomegalovirus immediate early enhancer; contains an 18-bp deletion relative to the standard CMV enhancer
    729..1006    +  promoter       chicken β-actin promoter: No description available
   1007..1235    +  intron         hybrid intron: hybrid between chicken β-actin (CBA) and minute virus of mice (MMV) introns (Gray et al., 2011)
   1373..2974    +  CDS            Cas9(N): N-terminal portion of Streptococcus pyogenes Cas9 (Zetsche et al., 2015)
   2975..5473    +  CDS            Cas9(C): C-terminal portion of Streptococcus pyogenes Cas9 (Zetsche et al., 2015)
   5474..5521    +  CDS            nucleoplasmin NLS: bipartite nuclear localization signal from nucleoplasmin
   5591..6304    +  CDS            EGFP: EGFP is a basic (constitutively fluorescent) green fluorescent protein published in 1996, derived from Aequorea victoria. It is reported to be a rapidly-maturing weak dimer with moderate acid sensitivity.
   6338..6449    +  polyA_signal   bGH poly(A) signal: bovine growth hormone polyadenylation signal
   6554..6694    +  repeat_region  AAV2 ITR: inverted terminal repeat of adeno-associated virus serotype 2 inverted
   6699..6750    -  misc_feature   bom (fragment): basis of mobility region from pBR322
   6769..7149    +  rep_origin     M13 ori (sequence partly withheld): M13 bacteriophage origin of replication; arrow indicates direction of (+) strand synthesis
   7225..7274    -  misc_feature   bom (fragment): basis of mobility region from pBR322
   7376..7411    -  CDS            rop (fragment): Rop protein, which maintains plasmids at low copy number; rop
   7506..7610    +  promoter       AmpR promoter: bla
   7611..8471    +  CDS            AmpR: β-lactamase; bla; confers resistance to ampicillin, carbenicillin, and related antibiotics
   8642..9230    +  rep_origin     ori: high-copy-number ColE1/pMB1/pBR322/pUC origin of replication
