[The description below was written by a language model from this plasmid's Addgene catalogue record and pLannotate feature annotations shown in this document.]
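Description:
WT1 KI gRNA2 is an all-in-one mammalian CRISPR/Cas9 expression plasmid of about 9.3 kb, built on a "CRISPR-eGFP" backbone, that delivers a single guide RNA against human WT1 (Wilms tumour 1) together with the nuclease and a fluorescent reporter. It is propagated in E. coli through a high-copy ColE1/pUC-type origin and selected with ampicillin via the β-lactamase gene. An M13/f1-type phage origin and short pBR322-derived bom and rop fragments are also annotated in the backbone. A single AAV2 inverted terminal repeat lies downstream of the expression cassette. With only one ITR annotated, it is best regarded as a backbone remnant, and the record lists the plasmid simply as a mammalian expression vector.

The 20-nt WT1 protospacer was inserted between two BbsI sites, which were destroyed in cloning. This places it directly after the human U6 RNA polymerase III promoter and in front of the Streptococcus pyogenes gRNA scaffold. A second cassette uses a CMV enhancer, chicken β-actin promoter and hybrid intron to drive S. pyogenes Cas9. Cas9 is annotated as contiguous N- and C-terminal portions that together span the full coding sequence, followed by a nucleoplasmin nuclear localization signal. EGFP lies downstream, before a bGH polyadenylation signal. The short gap between the NLS and EGFP is not annotated, so the record does not say how EGFP is linked to Cas9.

EGFP should allow transfected cells to be identified or sorted. The "KI" in the name and the stated purpose of cutting WT1 suggest use in making a targeted break for a WT1 knock-in, in work associated with human pluripotent stem cell-derived epicardial cells. The backbone-modification field says "gRNA1" although the plasmid is named gRNA2, a discrepancy the record does not resolve.
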