Addgene plasmid #92313: WT1 KI gRNA2
Purpose: CRISPR-GFP-gRNA for cutting WT1
Depositing lab: Sean Palecek. Depositing organization: University of Wisconsin, Madison. Publication: Long-term self-renewing human epicardial cells generated from pluripotent stem cells under defined xeno-free conditions. Bao X, Lian X, Hacker TA, Schmuck EG, Qian T, Bhute VJ, Han T, Shi M, Drowley L, Plowright A, Wang QD, Goumans MJ, Palecek SP. Nat Biomed Eng. 2016;1. pii: 0003. doi: 10.1038/s41551-016-0003. Epub 2016 Dec 5. PubMed 28462012.
Backbone
  Vector backbone: CRISPR-eGFP
  Backbone size w/o insert (bp): 9289
  Total vector size (bp): 9291
  Modifications to backbone: gRNA1 targeting WT1
  Vector type: Mammalian Expression
Growth in bacteria
  Bacterial resistance: Ampicillin, 100 μg/mL
  Growth temperature: 37°C
  Growth strain: DH5alpha
  Copy number: Unknown
Gene/Insert
  Gene/Insert name: WT1 (alt name: AWT1)
  gRNA/shRNA sequence: GGACACTGAACGGTCCCCGA (gRNA shown is without PAM sequence)
  Species: H. sapiens (human)
  GenBank ID: 7490
  Entrez Gene: WT1 (a.k.a. AWT1, GUD, NPHS4, WAGR, WIT-2, WT-1, WT33)
  Promoter: U6
  Tag / fusion protein: CRISPR GFP
  Cloning method: Restriction Enzyme; 5′ cloning site BBSI (destroyed during cloning); 3′ cloning site BBSI (destroyed during cloning)
  Sequencing primers: 5′ tttcttgggtagtttgcagtttt; 3′ CGGGTACCTCTAGAGCCATTT
Terms and licenses: Academic/Nonprofit Terms; Industry Terms: Not Available to Industry
How to cite: WT1 KI gRNA2 was a gift from Sean Palecek (Addgene plasmid # 92313 ; http://n2t.net/addgene:92313 ; RRID:Addgene_92313)
