>Addgene plasmid #92313 | WT1 KI gRNA2 | addgene partial sequence | sequence record 182296 | Addgene Partial NGS Result
CGCTGCCTTCGCCCCGTGCCCCGCTCCGCCGCCGCCTCGCGCCGCCCGCCCCGGCTCTGACTGACCGCGT
TACTCCCACAGGTGAGCGGGCGGGACGGCCCTTCTCCTCCGGGCTGTAATTAGCTGAGCAAGAGGTAAGG
GTTTAAGGGATGGTTGGTTGGTGGGGTATTAATGTTTAATTACCTGGAGCACCTGCCTGAAATCACTTTT
TTTCAGGTTGGACCGGTGCCACCATGGACTATAAGGACCACGACGGAGACTACAAGGATCATGATATTGA
TTACAAAGACGATGACGATAAGATGGCCCCAAAGAAGAAGCGGAAGGTCGGTATCCACGGAGTCCCAGCA
GCCGACAAGAAGTACAGCATCGGCCTGGACATCGGCACCAACTCTGTGGGCTGGGCCGTGATCACCGACG
AGTACAAGGTGCCCAGCAAGAAATTCAAGGTGCTGGGCAACACCGACCGGCACAGCATCAAGAAGAACCT
GATCGGAGCCCTGCTGTTCGACAGCGGCGAAACAGCCGAGGCCACCCGGCTGAAGAGAACCGCCAGAAGA
AGATACACCAGACGGAAGAACCGGATCTGCTATCTGCAAGAGATCTTCAGCAACGAGATGGCCAAGGTGG
ACGACAGCTTCTTCCACAGACTGGAAGAGTCCTTCCTGGTGGAAGAGGATAAGAAGCACGAGCGGCACCC
CATCTTCGGCAACATCGTGGACGAGGTGGCCTACCACGAGAAGTACCCCACCATCTACCACCTGAGAAAG
AAACTGGTGGACAGCACCGACAAGGCCGACCTGCGGCTGATCTATCTGGCCCTGGCCCACATGATCAAGT
TCCGGGGCCACTTCCTGATCGAGGGCGACCTGAACCCCGACAACAGCGACGTGGACAAGCTGTTCATCCA
GCTGGTGCAGACCTACAACCAGCTGTTCGAGGAAAACCCCATCAACGCCAGCGGCGTGGACGCCAAGGCC
ATCCTGTCTGCCAGACTGAGCAAGAGCAGACGGCTGGAAAATCTGATCGCCCAGCTGCCCGGCGAGAAGA
AGAATGGCCTGTTCGGAAACCTGATTGCCCTGAGCCTGGGCCTGACCCCCAACTTCAAGAGCAACTTCGA
CCTGGCCGAGGATGCCAAACTGCAGCTGAGCAAGGACACCTACGACGACGACCTGGACAACCTGCTGGCC
CAGATCGGCGACCAGTACGCCGACCTGTTTCTGGCCGCCAAGAACCTGTCCGACGCCATCCTGCTGAGCG
ACATCCTGAGAGTGAACACCGAGATCACCAAGGCCCCCCTGAGCGCCTCTATGATCAAGAGATACGACGA
GCACCACCAGGACCTGACCCTGCTGAAAGCTCTCGTGCGGCAGCAGCTGCCTGAGAAGTACAAAGAGATT
TTCTTCGACCAGAGCAAGAACGGCTACGCCGGCTACATTGACGGCGGAGCCAGCCAGGAAGAGTTCTACA
AGTTCATCAAGCCCATCCTGGAAAAGATGGACGGCACCGAGGAACTGCTCGTGAAGCTGAACAGAGAGGA
CCTGCTGCGGAAGCAGCGGACCTTCGACAACGGCAGCATCCCCCACCAGATCCACCTGGGAGAGCTGCAC
GCCATTCTGCGGCGGCAGGAAGATTTTTACCCATTCCTGAAGGACAACCGGGAAAAGATCGAGAAGATCC
TGACCTTCCGCATCCCCTACTACGTGGGCCCTCTGGCCAGGGGAAACAGCAGATTCGCCTGGATGACCAG
AAAGAGCGAGGAAACCATCACCCCCTGGAACTTCGAGGAAGTGGTGGACAAGGGCGCTTCCGCCCAGAGC
TTCATCGAGCGGATGACCAACTTCGATAAGAACCTGCCCAACGAGAAGGTGCTGCCCAAGCACAGCCTGC
TGTACGAGTACTTCACCGTGTATAACGAGCTGACCAAAGTGAAATACGTGACCGAGGGAATGAGAAAGCC
CGCCTTCCTGAGCGGCGAGCAGAAAAAGGCCATCGTGGACCTGCTGTTCAAGACCAACCGGAAAGTGACC
GTGAAGCAGCTGAAAGAGGACTACTTCAAGAAAATCGAGTGCTTCGACTCCGTGGAAATCTCCGGCGTGG
AAGATCGGTTCAACGCCTCCCTGGGCACATACCACGATCTGCTGAAAATTATCAAGGACAAGGACTTCCT
GGACAATGAGGAAAACGAGGACATTCTGGAAGATATCGTGCTGACCCTGACACTGTTTGAGGACAGAGAG
ATGATCGAGGAACGGCTGAAAACCTATGCCCACCTGTTCGACGACAAAGTGATGAAGCAGCTGAAGCGGC
GGAGATACACCGGCTGGGGCAGGCTGAGCCGGAAGCTGATCAACGGCATCCGGGACAAGCAGTCCGGCAA
GACAATCCTGGATTTCCTGAAGTCCGACGGCTTCGCCAACAGAAACTTCATGCAGCTGATCCACGACGAC
AGCCTGACCTTTAAAGAGGACATCCAGAAAGCCCAGGTGTCCGGCCAGGGCGATAGCCTGCACGAGCACA
TTGCCAATCTGGCCGGCAGCCCCGCCATTAAGAAGGGCATCCTGCAGACAGTGAAGGTGGTGGACGAGCT
CGTGAAAGTGATGGGCCGGCACAAGCCCGAGAACATCGTGATCGAAATGGCCAGAGAGAACCAGACCACC
CAGAAGGGACAGAAGAACAGCCGCGAGAGAATGAAGCGGATCGAAGAGGGCATCAAAGAGCTGGGCAGCC
AGATCCTGAAAGAACACCCCGTGGAAAACACCCAGCTGCAGAACGAGAAGCTGTACCTGTACTACCTGCA
GAATGGGCGGGATATGTACGTGGACCAGGAACTGGACATCAACCGGCTGTCCGACTACGATGTGGACCAT
ATCGTGCCTCAGAGCTTTCTGAAGGACGACTCCATCGACAACAAGGTGCTGACCAGAAGCGACAAGAACC
GGGGCAAGAGCGACAACGTGCCCTCCGAAGAGGTCGTGAAGAAGATGAAGAACTACTGGCGGCAGCTGCT
GAACGCCAAGCTGATTACCCAGAGAAAGTTCGACAATCTGACCAAGGCCGAGAGAGGCGGCCTGAGCGAA
CTGGATAAGGCCGGCTTCATCAAGAGACAGCTGGTGGAAACCCGGCAGATCACAAAGCACGTGGCACAGA
TCCTGGACTCCCGGATGAACACTAAGTACGACGAGAATGACAAGCTGATCCGGGAAGTGAAAGTGATCAC
CCTGAAGTCCAAGCTGGTGTCCGATTTCCGGAAGGATTTCCAGTTTTACAAAGTGCGCGAGATCAACAAC
TACCACCACGCCCACGACGCCTACCTGAACGCCGTCGTGGGAACCGCCCTGATCAAAAAGTACCCTAAGC
TGGAAAGCGAGTTCGTGTACGGCGACTACAAGGTGTACGACGTGCGGAAGATGATCGCCAAGAGCGAGCA
GGAAATCGGCAAGGCTACCGCCAAGTACTTCTTCTACAGCAACATCATGAACTTTTTCAAGACCGAGATT
ACCCTGGCCAACGGCGAGATCCGGAAGCGGCCTCTGATCGAGACAAACGGCGAAACCGGGGAGATCGTGT
GGGATAAGGGCCGGGATTTTGCCACCGTGCGGAAAGTGCTGAGCATGCCCCAAGTGAATATCGTGAAAAA
GACCGAGGTGCAGACAGGCGGCTTCAGCAAAGAGTCTATCCTGCCCAAGAGGAACAGCGATAAGCTGATC
GCCAGAAAGAAGGACTGGGACCCTAAGAAGTACGGCGGCTTCGACAGCCCCACCGTGGCCTATTCTGTGC
TGGTGGTGGCCAAAGTGGAAAAGGGCAAGTCCAAGAAACTGAAGAGTGTGAAAGAGCTGCTGGGGATCAC
CATCATGGAAAGAAGCAGCTTCGAGAAGAATCCCATCGACTTTCTGGAAGCCAAGGGCTACAAAGAAGTG
AAAAAGGACCTGATCATCAAGCTGCCTAAGTACTCCCTGTTCGAGCTGGAAAACGGCCGGAAGAGAATGC
TGGCCTCTGCCGGCGAACTGCAGAAGGGAAACGAACTGGCCCTGCCCTCCAAATATGTGAACTTCCTGTA
CCTGGCCAGCCACTATGAGAAGCTGAAGGGCTCCCCCGAGGATAATGAGCAGAAACAGCTGTTTGTGGAA
CAGCACAAGCACTACCTGGACGAGATCATCGAGCAGATCAGCGAGTTCTCCAAGAGAGTGATCCTGGCCG
ACGCTAATCTGGACAAAGTGCTGTCCGCCTACAACAAGCACCGGGATAAGCCCATCAGAGAGCAGGCCGA
GAATATCATCCACCTGTTTACCCTGACCAATCTGGGAGCCCCTGCCGCCTTCAAGTACTTTGACACCACC
ATCGACCGGAAGAGGTACACCAGCACCAAAGAGGTGCTGGACGCCACCCTGATCCACCAGAGCATCACCG
GCCTGTACGAGACACGGATCGACCTGTCTCAGCTGGGAGGCGACAAAAGGCCGGCGGCCACGAAAAAGGC
CGGCCAGGCAAAAAAGAAAAAGGAATTCGGCAGTGGAGAGGGCAGAGGAAGTCTGCTAACATGCGGTGAC
GTCGAGGAGAATCCTGGCCCAGTGAGCAAGGGCGAGGAGCTGTTCACCGGGGTGGTGCCCATCCTGGTCG
AGCTGGACGGCGACGTAAACGGCCACAAGTTCAGCGTGTCCGGCGAGGGCGAGGGCGATGCCACCTACGG
CAAGCTGACCCTGAAGTTCATCTGCACCACCGGCAAGCTGCCCGTGCCCTGGCCCACCCTCGTGACCACC
CTGACCTACGGCGTGCAGTGCTTCAGCCGCTACCCCGACCACATGAAGCAGCACGACTTCTTCAAGTCCG
CCATGCCCGAAGGCTACGTCCAGGAGCGCACCATCTTCTTCAAGGACGACGGCAACTACAAGACCCGCGC
CGAGGTGAAGTTCGAGGGCGACACCCTGGTGAACCGCATCGAGCTGAAGGGCATCGACTTCAAGGAGGAC
GGCAACATCCTGGGGCACAAGCTGGAGTACAACTACAACAGCCACAACGTCTATATCATGGCCGACAAGC
AGAAGAACGGCATCAAGGTGAACTTCAAGATCCGCCACAACATCGAGGACGGCAGCGTGCAGCTCGCCGA
CCACTACCAGCAGAACACCCCCATCGGCGACGGCCCCGTGCTGCTGCCCGACAACCACTACCTGAGCACC
CAGTCCGCCCTGAGCAAAGACCCCAACGAGAAGCGCGATCACATGGTCCTGCTGGAGTTCGTGACCGCCG
CCGGGATCACTCTCGGCATGGACGAGCTGTACAAGGAATTCTAACTAGAGCTCGCTGATCAGCCTCGACT
GTGCCTTCTAGTTGCCAGCCATCTGTTGTTTGCCCCTCCCCCGTGCCTTCCTTGACCCTGGAAGGTGCCA
CTCCCACTGTCCTTTCCTAATAAAATGAGGAAATTGCATCGCATTGTCTGAGTAGGTGTCATTCTATTCT
GGGGGGTGGGGTGGGGCAGGACAGCAAGGGGGAGGATTGGGAAGAGAATAGCAGGCATGCTGGGGAGCGG
CCGCAGGAACCCCTAGTGATGGAGTTGGCCACTCCCTCTCTGCGCGCTCGCTCGCTCACTGAGGCCGGGC
GACCAAAGGTCGCCCGACGCCCGGGCTTTGCCCGGGCGGCCTCAGTGAGCGAGCGAGCGCGCAGCTGCCT
GCAGGGGCGCCTGATGCGGTATTTTCTCCTTACGCATCTGTGCGGTATTTCACACCGCATA
[95 nt withheld, positions 5732-5826]
T
[46 nt withheld, positions 5828-5873]
C
[141 nt withheld, positions 5875-6015]
CCTTTGACGTTGGAGTCCACGTTCTTT
[37 nt withheld, positions 6043-6079]
ACTCTATCTCGGGCTATTCTTTTGATTTATAAGGGATTTTGCCGATTTCGGTCTATTGGTTAAAAAATGA
GCTGATTTAACAAAAATTTAACGCGAATTTTAACAAAATATTAACGTTTACAATTTTATGGTGCACTCTC
AGTACAATCTGCTCTGATGCCGCATAGTTAAGCCAGCCCCGACACCCGCCAACACCCGCTGACGCGCCCT
GACGGGCTTGTCTGCTCCCGGCATCCGCTTACAGACAAGCTGTGACCGTCTCCGGGAGCTGCATGTGTCA
GAGGTTTTCACCGTCATCACCGAAACGCGCGAGACGAAAGGGCCTCGTGATACGCCTATTTTTATAGGTT
AATGTCATGATAATAATGGTTTCTTAGACGTCAGGTGGCACTTTTCGGGGAAATGTGCGCGGAACCCCTA
TTTGTTTATTTTTCTAAATACATTCAAATATGTATCCGCTCATGAGACAATAACCCTGATAAATGCTTCA
ATAATATTGAAAAAGGAAGAGTATGAGTATTCAACATTTCCGTGTCGCCCTTATTCCCTTTTTTGCGGCA
TTTTGCCTTCCTGTTTTTGCTCACCCAGAAACGCTGGTGAAAGTAAAAGATGCTGAAGATCAGTTGGGTG
CACGAGTGGGTTACATCGAACTGGATCTCAACAGCGGTAAGATCCTTGAGAGTTTTCGCCCCGAAGAACG
TTTTCCAATGATGAGCACTTTTAAAGTTCTGCTATGTGGCGCGGTATTATCCCGTATTGACGCCGGGCAA
GAGCAACTCGGTCGCCGCATACACTATTCTCAGAATGACTTGGTTGAGTACTCACCAGTCACAGAAAAGC
ATCTTACGGATGGCATGACAGTAAGAGAATTATGCAGTGCTGCCATAACCATGAGTGATAACACTGCGGC
CAACTTACTTCTGACAACGATCGGAGGACCGAAGGAGCTAACCGCTTTTTTGCACAACATGGGGGATCAT
GTAACTCGCCTTGATCGTTGGGAACCGGAGCTGAATGAAGCCATACCAAACGACGAGCGTGACACCACGA
TGCCTGTAGCAATGGCAACAACGTTGCGCAAACTATTAACTGGCGAACTACTTACTCTAGCTTCCCGGCA
ACAATTAATAGACTGGATGGAGGCGGATAAAGTTGCAGGACCACTTCTGCGCTCGGCCCTTCCGGCTGGC
TGGTTTATTGCTGATAAATCTGGAGCCGGTGAGCGTGGAAGCCGCGGTATCATTGCAGCACTGGGGCCAG
ATGGTAAGCCCTCCCGTATCGTAGTTATCTACACGACGGGGAGTCAGGCAACTATGGATGAACGAAATAG
ACAGATCGCTGAGATAGGTGCCTCACTGATTAAGCATTGGTAACTGTCAGACCAAGTTTACTCATATATA
CTTTAGATTGATTTAAAACTTCATTTTTAATTTAAAAGGATCTAGGTGAAGATCCTTTTTGATAATCTCA
TGACCAAAATCCCTTAACGTGAGTTTTCGTTCCACTGAGCGTCAGACCCCGTAGAAAAGATCAAAGGATC
TTCTTGAGATCCTTTTTTTCTGCGCGTAATCTGCTGCTTGCAAACAAAAAAACCACCGCTACCAGCGGTG
GTTTGTTTGCCGGATCAAGAGCTACCAACTCTTTTTCCGAAGGTAACTGGCTTCAGCAGAGCGCAGATAC
CAAATACTGTTCTTCTAGTGTAGCCGTAGTTAGGCCACCACTTCAAGAACTCTGTAGCACCGCCTACATA
CCTCGCTCTGCTAATCCTGTTACCAGTGGCTGCTGCCAGTGGCGATAAGTCGTGTCTTACCGGGTTGGAC
TCAAGACGATAGTTACCGGATAAGGCGCAGCGGTCGGGCTGAACGGGGGGTTCGTGCACACAGCCCAGCT
TGGAGCGAACGACCTACACCGAACTGAGATACCTACAGCGTGAGCTATGAGAAAGCGCCACGCTTCCCGA
AGGGAGAAAGGCGGACAGGTATCCGGTAAGCGGCAGGGTCGGAACAGGAGAGCGCACGAGGGAGCTTCCA
GGGGGAAACGCCTGGTATCTTTATAGTCCTGTCGGGTTTCGCCACCTCTGACTTGAGCGTCGATTTTTGT
GATGCTCGTCAGGGGGGCGGAGCCTATGGAAAAACGCCAGCAACGCGGCCTTTTTACGGTTCCTGGCCTT
TTGCTGGCCTTTTGCTCACATGTGAGGGCCTATTTCCCATGATTCCTTCATATTTGCATATACGATACAA
GGCTGTTAGAGAGATAATTGGAATTAATTTGACTGTAAACACAAAGATATTAGTACAAAATACGTGACGT
AGAAAGTAATAATTTCTTGGGTAGTTTGCAGTTTTAAAATTATGTTTTAAAATGGACTATCATATGCTTA
CCGTAACTTGAAAGTATTTCGATTTCTTGGCTTTATATATCTTGTGGAAAGGACGAAACACCGGACACTG
AACGGTCCCCGAGTTTTAGAGCTAGAAATAGCAAGTTAAAATAAGGCTAGTCCGTTATCAACTTGAAAAA
GTGGCACCGAGTCGGTGCTTTTTTGTTTTAGAGCTAGAAATAGCAAGTTAAAATAAGGCTAGTCCGTTTT
TAGCGCGTGCGCCAATTCTGCAGACAAATGGCTCTAGAGGTACCCGTTACATAACTTACGGTAAATGGCC
CGCCTGGCTGACCGCCCAACGACCCCCGCCCATTGACGTCAATAGTAACGCCAATAGGGACTTTCCATTG
ACGTCAATGGGTGGAGTATTTACGGTAAACTGCCCACTTGGCAGTACATCAAGTGTATCATATGCCAAGT
ACGCCCCCTATTGACGTCAATGACGGTAAATGGCCCGCCTGGCATTGTGCCCAGTACATGACCTTATGGG
ACTTTCCTACTTGGCAGTACATCTACGTATTAGTCATCGCTATTACCATGGTCGAGGTGAGCCCCACGTT
CTGCTTCACTCTCCCCATCTCCCCCCCCTCCCCACCCCCAATTTTGTATTTATTTATTTTTTAATTATTT
TGTGCAGCGATGGGGGCGGGGGGGGGGGGGGGGCGCGCGCCAGGCGGGGCGGGGCGGGGCG
